Addgene plasmid #45083: pBS-Histone H1
Depositing lab: Phillip Newmark. Depositing organization: University of Illinois at Urbana-Champaign. Publication: PIWI homologs mediate histone H4 mRNA localization to planarian chromatoid bodies. Rouhana L, Weiss JA, King RS, Newmark PA. Development. 2014 Jul;141(13):2592-601. doi: 10.1242/dev.101618. Epub 2014 Jun 5. PubMed 24903754.
Backbone
  Vector backbone: pBluescript II SK(+)
  Backbone manufacturer: Agilent Technologies
  Backbone size w/o insert (bp): 3000
  Total vector size (bp): 3800
  Vector type: RNAi ; in vitro transcription
Growth in bacteria
  Bacterial resistance: Ampicillin, 100 μg/mL
  Growth temperature: 37°C
  Growth strain: DH5alpha
  Copy number: High Copy
Gene/Insert
  Gene/Insert name: Histone H1 (alt names: H1; HistoneH1; PL04013A1A11)
  Species: Schmidtea mediterranea
  Insert size (bp): 781
  Promoter: T7 sense, T3 antisense
  Cloning method: Restriction Enzyme; 5′ cloning site EcoRI (unknown if destroyed); 3′ cloning site NotI (unknown if destroyed)
  Sequencing primers: 5′ M13 –20; 3′ M13 reverse
Terms and licenses: Academic/Nonprofit Terms; Industry Terms: Not Available to Industry
How to cite: pBS-Histone H1 was a gift from Phillip Newmark (Addgene plasmid # 45083 ; http://n2t.net/addgene:45083 ; RRID:Addgene_45083)
