[The description below was written by a language model from this plasmid's Addgene catalogue record.]
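Description:
pBS-Histone H1 is a small bacterial cloning plasmid of about 3.8 kb, built on the pBluescript II SK(+) phagemid backbone and carrying a 781 bp histone H1 cDNA fragment from the planarian flatworm Schmidtea mediterranea. It is maintained at high copy number in standard E. coli cloning strains under ampicillin selection. No feature table is supplied, so the backbone elements are not individually documented. pBluescript II vectors in general carry a pUC-type origin, an f1 origin for single-stranded DNA production, and a polylinker embedded in the lacZα fragment.

The insert was placed in the polylinker by restriction cloning between EcoRI on the 5′ side and NotI on the 3′ side; the record does not say whether these sites survived cloning. The fragment sits between the two opposing bacteriophage promoters of the backbone, and the record specifies that T7 drives the sense strand and T3 the antisense strand. This lets either strand be made separately by in vitro run-off transcription. Antisense transcripts can serve as labelled riboprobes for in situ hybridization, sense transcripts as controls, and the two strands can be annealed to give double-stranded RNA. The listed vector types, RNAi and in vitro transcription, match these uses. The plasmid has no eukaryotic promoter or expression cassette recorded, so it is a transcription template rather than an expression vector. It was deposited with a study of histone mRNA localization to planarian chromatoid bodies and the role of PIWI homologs in that process, which suggests it was used to detect or knock down histone H1 transcripts in planarians.
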