>Addgene plasmid #45083 | pBS-Histone H1 | depositor partial sequence | sequence record 62582 | insert
TATAAAGCCAAAAGCAGATGTGAAACCGAAGAGTGATGCTAAATCGAAGCCTGCGAAAGCAAAATCAACA
CCGAATCATCCTCCAGCTATGGATATGATCAAAGCAGCGATTAAATCAAGCCAGGATCGCACAGGGATGT
CGTTGATTTTAATTAAAAAATTTATTCAACAAAATTATAACATCAATATCGATAAGTACGGTCCGTTTTT
GCGTCGTGCGCTTAGTCATGGAGTTGAGAAAGGAGTTTTGATTCGCGTTGGCAACAAAGGAAAAGGTGCT
TCAGGAAGCTTTAAGCTGCCATCTAAGAAGGATGCCAGCAAAACAGATTCACTTGAAAAGGTCTCAAAGA
AGCCAGCACCAAAAAAGCTGATAAAGAAACCTATGAAGAAAACAGAGAAAAAAGTTGTTGCTAAAAAGCC
TATAAAGAAAGTCGAAAAGAAGGCAGAAGAGAAGAAAGACGAGAAAGTTGATAAAGTCGATGATAAGAAA
GTAGTTAAGAAGTCGCCTGTAAAAAGACAAGCCGAAAAAAGAAAATCGATAACACCGAAAAAAGTTGTTA
AGGTTGATGCACATAAATCCAAAATTGCTAAAGCTAAAGCAACTCCAAAAAAGGTTGCTCCGAAAAAAAC
TCCGAAAAAAGCGCCTGTTAAAGCAAAGAAGTAAATTTTATAATTGAGAATGCTAACGGCCCTCTTTAGG
GCCACATATGTTGATTGTGCTGTAAAGTGTTGTACATAAATGTAAATATATTTCATGGTTTCCTTAAAAA
AAAAAAAAAAA
