>Addgene plasmid #45083 | pBS-Histone H1 | addgene partial sequence | sequence record 65109 | T7 5'-TAATACGACTCACTATAGGG-3'
GAGGTCGACGGTATCGATAAGCTTGATATCGAATTCCATTGTGTTGGGTATAAAGCCAAAAGCAGATGTG
AAACCGAAGAGTGATGCTAAATCGAAGCCTGCGAAAGCAAAATCAACACCGAATCATCCTCCAGCTATGG
ATATGATCAAAGCAGCGATTAAATCAAGCCAGGATCGCACAGGGATGTCGTTGATTTTAATTAAAAAATT
TATTCAACAAAATTATAACATCAATATCGATAAGTACGGTCCGTTTTTGCGTCGTGCGCTTAGTCATGGA
GTTGAGAAAGGAGTTTTGATTCGCGTTGGCAACAAAGGAAAAGGTGCTTCAGGAAGCTTTAAGCTGCCAT
CTAAGAAGGATGCCAGCAAAACAGATTCACTTGAAAAGGTCTCAAAGAAGCCAGCACCAAAAAAGCTGAT
AAAGAAACCTATGAAGAAAACAGAGAAAAAAGTTGTTGCTAAAAAGCCTATAAAGAAAGTCGAAAAGAAG
GCAGAAGAGAAGAAAGACGAGAAAGTTGATAAAGTCGATGATAAGAAAGTAGTTAAGAAGTCGCCTGTAA
AAAGACAAGCCGAAAAAAGAAAATCGATAACACCGAAAAAAGTTGTTAAGGTTGATGCACATAAATCCAA
AATTGCTAAAGCTAAAGCAACTCCAAAAAAGGTTGCTCCGAAAAAAACTCCGAAAAAAGCGCCTGTTAAA
GCAAAGAAGTAAATTTTATAATTGAGAATGCTAACGGCCCTCTTTAGGGCCACATATGTTGATTGTGCTG
TAAATGTTGTACATAAATGTAAATATATTTCATGGTTTAATAAAAAAAAAAAAAAAAAATGCGAGCGGCC
GCCACCGCGGTGGAGCTCCAGCTTTTGTTCCCTTTAGTGAGGGTTAATTGCGCGCTTGGCGTAATCATGG
TCATAGCTGTTTCCTGTGTGAAATTGTTATCCGCTCACAATTCCACACAACATACGAGCCGGAA
